Addgene plasmid #17677: pcSrc416/527
Depositing lab: David Shalloway. Depositing organization: Cornell University. Publication: Activation and suppression of pp60c-src transforming ability by mutation of its primary sites of tyrosine phosphorylation. Kmiecik TE, Shalloway D. Cell. 1987 Apr 10. 49(1):65-73. 10.1016/0092-8674(87)90756-2 PubMed 3103925.
Backbone
  Vector backbone: pEVX
  Backbone size w/o insert (bp): 6400
  Vector type: Mammalian Expression
Growth in bacteria
  Bacterial resistance: Ampicillin, 100 μg/mL
  Growth temperature: 37°C
  Growth strain: DH5alpha
  Copy number: Low Copy
Gene/Insert
  Gene/Insert name: c-src Y416F Y527F (alt names: c-Src; src)
  Species: G. gallus (chicken)
  Mutation: Tyr 416 changed to Phe . Tyr 527 changed to Phe .
  Entrez Gene: SRC (a.k.a. PP60C-SCR, SDR, c-src)
  Cloning method: Restriction Enzyme
  Sequencing primers: 5′ n/a
Terms and licenses: Academic/Nonprofit Terms; Industry Terms: Not Available to Industry
Depositor comments: Based on plasmid pM5HHB5.
How to cite: pcSrc416/527 was a gift from David Shalloway (Addgene plasmid # 17677 ; http://n2t.net/addgene:17677 ; RRID:Addgene_17677)
