[The description below was written by a language model from this plasmid's Addgene catalogue record.]
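Description:
pcSrc416/527 is a mammalian expression plasmid built on the pEVX backbone (about 6.4 kb without the insert) that carries a doubly mutated chicken (Gallus gallus) c-src coding sequence. It is maintained in E. coli as a low-copy plasmid under ampicillin selection. The depositor notes that it derives from an earlier plasmid, pM5HHB5, and that the insert was introduced by restriction-enzyme cloning. The record does not state the promoter that drives c-src expression, the origin of replication, the insert size, or any mammalian selection marker. No feature table is available to fill in these details.

The insert encodes pp60c-src, the cellular Src non-receptor tyrosine kinase, with two tyrosine-to-phenylalanine substitutions, Y416F and Y527F. These residues are the protein's primary sites of tyrosine phosphorylation. Tyr 416 lies in the kinase activation loop, and its autophosphorylation is associated with full catalytic activity. Tyr 527 lies in the C-terminal tail, and its phosphorylation holds the kinase in a repressed state. Replacing a tyrosine with phenylalanine prevents phosphorylation at that position while largely conserving the side chain's shape. Y527F alone relieves negative regulation, and the added Y416F change tests whether the resulting activation depends on activation-loop phosphorylation.

According to the associated publication title, the construct belongs to work examining how mutation of these phosphorylation sites activates or suppresses the transforming ability of c-Src. It suits expression in cultured mammalian cells for comparing transformation and kinase regulation against wild-type or single-site mutant versions of c-Src.
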