>Addgene plasmid #17677 | pcSrc416/527 | addgene partial sequence | sequence record 23609 | 17677 with cSrc-2 (ggaagcccaagtgatgaaga)
TGTCGGAAGAGCCCATCTACATCGTCACTGAGTACATGAGCAAGGGGAGCCTCCTGGATTTCCTGAAGGG
AGAGATGGGCAAGTACCTGCGGCTGCCACAGCTCGTCGATATGGCTGCTCAGATTGCATCCGGCATGGCC
TATGTGGAGAGGATGAACTACGTGCACCGAGACCTGCGGGCGGCCAACATCCTGGTGGGGGAGAACCTGG
TGTGCAAGGTGGCTGACTTTGGGCTGGCACGCCTCATCGAGGACAACGAGTTCACAGCACGGCAAGGTGC
CAAGTTCCCCATCAAGTGGACAGCCCCCGAGGCAGCCCTCTATGGCCGGTTCACCATCAAGTCGGATGTC
TGGTCCTTCGGCATCCTGCTGACTGAGCTGACCACCAAGGGCCGGGTGCCATACCCAGGTGAGAGTTAGC
ATCAACCCCACACCCCGTGGGTTGGGCACAGCGTGTGACCCGGCCCCGCTGCCCTTCTTTCCACAGGGAT
GGTCAACAGGGAGGTGCTGGACCAGGTGGAGAGGGGCTACCGCATGCCCTGCCCGCCCGAGTGCCCCGAG
TCGCTGCATGACCTCATGTGCCAGTGCTGGCGGAAGGACCCTGAGGAGCGGCCCACTTTTGAGTACCTGC
AGGCCTTCCTGGAGGACTACTTCACCTCGACAGAGCCCCAGTTCCAGCCTGGAGAGAACCTATAGATCTC
TAGAAGCTTATCGATTAGTCCAATTTGTTAAAGACAGGATATCAGTGGTCCAGGCTCTAGTTTTGACTCA
ACAATATCACCAGCTGAAGCCTATAGAGTACGAGCCATAGATAAAATAAAAGATTTTATTTAGTCTCCAG
AAAAAGGGGGGAATGAAAGACCCCACCTGTAGGTTTGGCAAGCTAGCTTAAGTAACGCCATTTTGCAGGA
TGGAAANACTATGAATAA
